>Addgene plasmid #77202 | TRIB3 gRNA (BRDN0001146247) | addgene full sequence | sequence record 187308 | Addgene Assembled Sequence
CCCGGGTGCAAAGATGGATAAAGTTTTAAACAGAGAGGAATCTTTGCAGCTAATGGACCTTCTAGGTCTT
GAAAGGAGTGGGAATTGGCTCCGGTGCCCGTCAGTGGGCAGAGCGCACATCGCCCACAGTCCCCGAGAAG
TTGGGGGGAGGGGTCGGCAATTGATCCGGTGCCTAGAGAAGGTGGCGCGGGGTAAACTGGGAAAGTGATG
TCGTGTACTGGCTCCGCCTTTTTCCCGAGGGTGGGGGAGAACCGTATATAAGTGCAGTAGTCGCCGTGAA
CGTTCTTTTTCGCAACGGGTTTGCCGCCAGAACACAGGTAAGTGCCGTGTGTGGTTCCCGCGGGCCTGGC
CTCTTTACGGGTTATGGCCCTTGCGTGCCTTGAATTACTTCCACCTGGCTGCAGTACGTGATTCTTGATC
CCGAGCTTCGGGTTGGAAGTGGGTGGGAGAGTTCGAGGCCTTGCGCTTAAGGAGCCCCTTCGCCTCGTGC
TTGAGTTGAGGCCTGGCCTGGGCGCTGGGGCCGCCGCGTGCGAATCTGGTGGCACCTTCGCGCCTGTCTC
GCTGCTTTCGATAAGTCTCTAGCCATTTAAAATTTTTGATGACCTGCTGCGACGCTTTTTTTCTGGCAAG
ATAGTCTTGTAAATGCGGGCCAAGATCTGCACACTGGTATTTCGGTTTTTGGGGCCGCGGGCGGCGACGG
GGCCCGTGCGTCCCAGCGCACATGTTCGGCGAGGCGGGGCCTGCGAGCGCGGCCACCGAGAATCGGACGG
GGGTAGTCTCAAGCTGGCCGGCCTGCTCTGGTGCCTGGCCTCGCGCCGCCGTGTATCGCCCCGCCCTGGG
CGGCAAGGCTGGCCCGGTCGGCACCAGTTGCGTGAGCGGAAAGATGGCCGCTTCCCGGCCCTGCTGCAGG
GAGCTCAAAATGGAGGACGCGGCGCTCGGGAGAGCGGGCGGGTGAGTCACCCACACAAAGGAAAAGGGCC
TTTCCGTCCTCAGCCGTCGCTTCATGTGACTCCACGGAGTACCGGGCGCCGTCCAGGCACCTCGATTAGT
TCTCGAGCTTTTGGAGTACGTCGTCTTTAGGTTGGGGGGAGGGGTTTTATGCGATGGAGTTTCCCCACAC
TGAGTGGGTGGAGACTGAAGTTAGGCCAGCTTGGCACTTGATGTAATTCTCCTTGGAATTTGCCCTTTTT
GAGTTTGGATCTTGGTTCATTCTCAAGCCTCAGACAGTGGTTCAAAGTTTTTTTCTTCCATTTCAGGTGT
CGTGACGTACGGCCACCATGACCGAGTACAAGCCCACGGTGCGCCTCGCCACCCGCGACGACGTCCCCAG
GGCCGTACGCACCCTCGCCGCCGCGTTCGCCGACTACCCCGCCACGCGCCACACCGTCGATCCGGACCGC
CACATCGAGCGGGTCACCGAGCTGCAAGAACTCTTCCTCACGCGCGTCGGGCTCGACATCGGCAAGGTGT
GGGTCGCGGACGACGGCGCCGCCGTGGCGGTCTGGACCACGCCGGAGAGCGTCGAAGCGGGGGCGGTGTT
CGCCGAGATCGGCCCGCGCATGGCCGAGTTGAGCGGTTCCCGGCTGGCCGCGCAGCAACAGATGGAAGGC
CTCCTGGCGCCGCACCGGCCCAAGGAGCCCGCGTGGTTCCTGGCCACCGTCGGAGTCTCGCCCGACCACC
AGGGCAAGGGTCTGGGCAGCGCCGTCGTGCTCCCCGGAGTGGAGGCGGCCGAGCGCGCCGGGGTGCCCGC
CTTCCTGGAGACCTCCGCGCCCCGCAACCTCCCCTTCTACGAGCGGCTCGGCTTCACCGTCACCGCCGAC
GTCGAGGTGCCCGAAGGACCGCGCACCTGGTGCATGACCCGCAAGCCCGGTGCCTGAACGCGTTAAGTCG
ACAATCAACCTCTGGATTACAAAATTTGTGAAAGATTGACTGGTATTCTTAACTATGTTGCTCCTTTTAC
GCTATGTGGATACGCTGCTTTAATGCCTTTGTATCATGCTATTGCTTCCCGTATGGCTTTCATTTTCTCC
TCCTTGTATAAATCCTGGTTGCTGTCTCTTTATGAGGAGTTGTGGCCCGTTGTCAGGCAACGTGGCGTGG
TGTGCACTGTGTTTGCTGACGCAACCCCCACTGGTTGGGGCATTGCCACCACCTGTCAGCTCCTTTCCGG
GACTTTCGCTTTCCCCCTCCCTATTGCCACGGCGGAACTCATCGCCGCCTGCCTTGCCCGCTGCTGGACA
GGGGCTCGGCTGTTGGGCACTGACAATTCCGTGGTGTTGTCGGGGAAATCATCGTCCTTTCCTTGGCTGC
TCGCCTGTGTTGCCACCTGGATTCTGCGCGGGACGTCCTTCTGCTACGTCCCTTCGGCCCTCAATCCAGC
GGACCTTCCTTCCCGCGGCCTGCTGCCGGCTCTGCGGCCTCTTCCGCGTCTTCGCCTTCGCCCTCAGACG
AGTCGGATCTCCCTTTGGGCCGCCTCCCCGCGTCGACTTTAAGACCAATGACTTACAAGGCAGCTGTAGA
TCTTAGCCACTTTTTAAAAGAAAAGGGGGGACTGGAAGGGCTAATTCACTCCCAACGAAGACAAGATCTG
CTTTTTGCTTGTACTGGGTCTCTCTGGTTAGACCAGATCTGAGCCTGGGAGCTCTCTGGCTAACTAGGGA
ACCCACTGCTTAAGCCTCAATAAAGCTTGCCTTGAGTGCTTCAAGTAGTGTGTGCCCGTCTGTTGTGTGA
CTCTGGTAACTAGAGATCCCTCAGACCCTTTTAGTCAGTGTGGAAAATCTCTAGCAGTACGTATAGTAGT
TCATGTCATCTTATTATTCAGTATTTATAACTTGCAAAGAAATGAATATCAGAGAGTGAGAGGAACTTGT
TTATTGCAGCTTATAATGGTTACAAATAAAGCAATAGCATCACAAATTTCACAAATAAAGCATTTTTTTC
ACTGCATTCTAGTTGTGGTTTGTCCAAACTCATCAATGTATCTTATCATGTCTGGCTCTAGCTATCCCGC
CCCTAACTCCGCCCATCCCGCCCCTAACTCCGCCCAGTTCCGCCCATTCTCCGCCCCATGGCTGACTAAT
TTTTTTTATTTATGCAGAGGCCGAGGCCGCCTCGGCCTCTGAGCTATTCCAGAAGTAGTGAGGAGGCTTT
TTTGGAGGCCTAGGGACGTACCCAATTCGCCCTATAGTGAGTCGTATTACGCGCGCTCACTGGCCGTCGT
TTTACAACGTCGTGACTGGGAAAACCCTGGCGTTACCCAACTTAATCGCCTTGCAGCACATCCCCCTTTC
GCCAGCTGGCGTAATAGCGAAGAGGCCCGCACCGATCGCCCTTCCCAACAGTTGCGCAGCCTGAATGGCG
AATGGG
[124 nt withheld, positions 3367-3490]
C
[91 nt withheld, positions 3492-3582]
A
[49 nt withheld, positions 3584-3632]
CCTTTGACGTTGGAGTCCACGTTCTTT
[37 nt withheld, positions 3660-3696]
ACCCTATCTCGGTCTATTCTTTTGATTTATAAGGGATTTTGCCGATTTCGGCCTATTGGTTAAAAAATGA
GCTGATTTAACAAAAATTTAACGCGAATTTTAACAAAATATTAACGCTTACAATTTAGGTGGCACTTTTC
GGGGAAATGTGCGCGGAACCCCTATTTGTTTATTTTTCTAAATACATTCAAATATGTATCCGCTCATGAG
ACAATAACCCTGATAAATGCTTCAATAATATTGAAAAAGGAAGAGTATGAGTATTCAACATTTCCGTGTC
GCCCTTATTCCCTTTTTTGCGGCATTTTGCCTTCCTGTTTTTGCTCACCCAGAAACGCTGGTGAAAGTAA
AAGATGCTGAAGATCAGTTGGGTGCACGAGTGGGTTACATCGAACTGGATCTCAACAGCGGTAAGATCCT
TGAGAGTTTTCGCCCCGAAGAACGTTTTCCAATGATGAGCACTTTTAAAGTTCTGCTATGTGGCGCGGTA
TTATCCCGTATTGACGCCGGGCAAGAGCAACTCGGTCGCCGCATACACTATTCTCAGAATGACTTGGTTG
AGTACTCACCAGTCACAGAAAAGCATCTTACGGATGGCATGACAGTAAGAGAATTATGCAGTGCTGCCAT
AACCATGAGTGATAACACTGCGGCCAACTTACTTCTGACAACGATCGGAGGACCGAAGGAGCTAACCGCT
TTTTTGCACAACATGGGGGATCATGTAACTCGCCTTGATCGTTGGGAACCGGAGCTGAATGAAGCCATAC
CAAACGACGAGCGTGACACCACGATGCCTGTAGCAATGGCAACAACGTTGCGCAAACTATTAACTGGCGA
ACTACTTACTCTAGCTTCCCGGCAACAATTAATAGACTGGATGGAGGCGGATAAAGTTGCAGGACCACTT
CTGCGCTCGGCCCTTCCGGCTGGCTGGTTTATTGCTGATAAATCTGGAGCCGGTGAGCGTGGGTCTCGCG
GTATCATTGCAGCACTGGGGCCAGATGGTAAGCCCTCCCGTATCGTAGTTATCTACACGACGGGGAGTCA
GGCAACTATGGATGAACGAAATAGACAGATCGCTGAGATAGGTGCCTCACTGATTAAGCATTGGTAACTG
TCAGACCAAGTTTACTCATATATACTTTAGATTGATTTAAAACTTCATTTTTAATTTAAAAGGATCTAGG
TGAAGATCCTTTTTGATAATCTCATGACCAAAATCCCTTAACGTGAGTTTTCGTTCCACTGAGCGTCAGA
CCCCGTAGAAAAGATCAAAGGATCTTCTTGAGATCCTTTTTTTCTGCGCGTAATCTGCTGCTTGCAAACA
AAAAAACCACCGCTACCAGCGGTGGTTTGTTTGCCGGATCAAGAGCTACCAACTCTTTTTCCGAAGGTAA
CTGGCTTCAGCAGAGCGCAGATACCAAATACTGTTCTTCTAGTGTAGCCGTAGTTAGGCCACCACTTCAA
GAACTCTGTAGCACCGCCTACATACCTCGCTCTGCTAATCCTGTTACCAGTGGCTGCTGCCAGTGGCGAT
AAGTCGTGTCTTACCGGGTTGGACTCAAGACGATAGTTACCGGATAAGGCGCAGCGGTCGGGCTGAACGG
GGGGTTCGTGCACACAGCCCAGCTTGGAGCGAACGACCTACACCGAACTGAGATACCTACAGCGTGAGCT
ATGAGAAAGCGCCACGCTTCCCGAAGGGAGAAAGGCGGACAGGTATCCGGTAAGCGGCAGGGTCGGAACA
GGAGAGCGCACGAGGGAGCTTCCAGGGGGAAACGCCTGGTATCTTTATAGTCCTGTCGGGTTTCGCCACC
TCTGACTTGAGCGTCGATTTTTGTGATGCTCGTCAGGGGGGCGGAGCCTATGGAAAAACGCCAGCAACGC
GGCCTTTTTACGGTTCCTGGCCTTTTGCTGGCCTTTTGCTCACATGTTCTTTCCTGCGTTATCCCCTGAT
TCTGTGGATAACCGTATTACCGCCTTTGAGTGAGCTGATACCGCTCGCCGCAGCCGAACGACCGAGCGCA
GCGAGTCAGTGAGCGAGGAAGCGGAAGAGCGCCCAATACGCAAACCGCCTCTCCCCGCGCGTTGGCCGAT
TCATTAATGCAGCTGGCACGACAGGTTTCCCGACTGGAAAGCGGGCAGTGAGCGCAACGCAATTAATGTG
AGTTAGCTCACTCATTAGGCACCCCAGGCTTTACACTTTATGCTTCCGGCTCGTATGTTGTGTGGAATTG
TGAGCGGATAACAATTTCACACAGGAAACAGCTATGACCATGATTACGCCAAGCGCGCAATTAACCCTCA
CTAAAGGGAACAAAAGCTGGAGCTGCAAGCTTAATGTAGTCTTATGCAATACTCTTGTAGTCTTGCAACA
TGGTAACGATGAGTTAGCAACATGCCTTACAAGGAGAGAAAAAGCACCGTGCATGCCGATTGGTGGAAGT
AAGGTGGTACGATCGTGCCTTATTAGGAAGGCAACAGACGGGTCTGACATGGATTGGACGAACCACTGAA
TTGCCGCATTGCAGAGATATTGTATTTAAGTGCCTAGCTCGATACATAAACGGGTCTCTCTGGTTAGACC
AGATCTGAGCCTGGGAGCTCTCTGGCTAACTAGGGAACCCACTGCTTAAGCCTCAATAAAGCTTGCCTTG
AGTGCTTCAAGTAGTGTGTGCCCGTCTGTTGTGTGACTCTGGTAACTAGAGATCCCTCAGACCCTTTTAG
TCAGTGTGGAAAATCTCTAGCAGTGGCGCCCGAACAGGGACTTGAAAGCGAAAGGGAAACCAGAGGAGCT
CTCTCGACGCAGGACTCGGCTTGCTGAAGCGCGCACGGCAAGAGGCGAGGGGCGGCGACTGGTGAGTACG
CCAAAAATTTTGACTAGCGGAGGCTAGAAGGAGAGAGATGGGTGCGAGAGCGTCAGTATTAAGCGGGGGA
GAATTAGATCGCGATGGGAAAAAATTCGGTTAAGGCCAGGGGGAAAGAAAAAATATAAATTAAAACATAT
AGTATGGGCAAGCAGGGAGCTAGAACGATTCGCAGTTAATCCTGGCCTGTTAGAAACATCAGAAGGCTGT
AGACAAATACTGGGACAGCTACAACCATCCCTTCAGACAGGATCAGAAGAACTTAGATCATTATATAATA
CAGTAGCAACCCTCTATTGTGTGCATCAAAGGATAGAGATAAAAGACACCAAGGAAGCTTTAGACAAGAT
AGAGGAAGAGCAAAACAAAAGTAAGACCACCGCACAGCAAGCGGCCGCTGATCTTCAGACCTGGAGGAGG
AGATATGAGGGACAATTGGAGAAGTGAATTATATAAATATAAAGTAGTAAAAATTGAACCATTAGGAGTA
GCACCCACCAAGGCAAAGAGAAGAGTGGTGCAGAGAGAAAAAAGAGCAGTGGGAATAGGAGCTTTGTTCC
TTGGGTTCTTGGGAGCAGCAGGAAGCACTATGGGCGCAGCGTCAATGACGCTGACGGTACAGGCCAGACA
ATTATTGTCTGGTATAGTGCAGCAGCAGAACAATTTGCTGAGGGCTATTGAGGCGCAACAGCATCTGTTG
CAACTCACAGTCTGGGGCATCAAGCAGCTCCAGGCAAGAATCCTGGCTGTGGAAAGATACCTAAAGGATC
AACAGCTCCTGGGGATTTGGGGTTGCTCTGGAAAACTCATTTGCACCACTGCTGTGCCTTGGAATGCTAG
TTGGAGTAATAAATCTCTGGAACAGATTTGGAATCACACGACCTGGATGGAGTGGGACAGAGAAATTAAC
AATTACACAAGCTTAATACACTCCTTAATTGAAGAATCGCAAAACCAGCAAGAAAAGAATGAACAAGAAT
TATTGGAATTAGATAAATGGGCAAGTTTGTGGAATTGGTTTAACATAACAAATTGGCTGTGGTATATAAA
ATTATTCATAATGATAGTAGGAGGCTTGGTAGGTTTAAGAATAGTTTTTGCTGTACTTTCTATAGTGAAT
AGAGTTAGGCAGGGATATTCACCATTATCGTTTCAGACCCACCTCCCAACCCCGAGGGGACCCAGAGAGG
GCCTATTTCCCATGATTCCTTCATATTTGCATATACGATACAAGGCTGTTAGAGAGATAATTAGAATTAA
TTTGACTGTAAACACAAAGATATTAGTACAAAATACGTGACGTAGAAAGTAATAATTTCTTGGGTAGTTT
GCAGTTTTAAAATTATGTTTTAAAATGGACTATCATATGCTTACCGTAACTTGAAAGTATTTCGATTTCT
TGGCTTTATATATCTTGTGGAAAGGACGAAACACCGCTGGTGACAGTGCGCCAGGGGTTTTAGAGCTAGA
AATAGCAAGTTAAAATAAGGCTAGTCCGTTATCAACTTGAAAAAGTGGCACCGAGTCGGTGCTTTTTTAA
GCTTGGCGTAACTAGATCTTGAGACAAATGGCAGTATTCATCCACAATTTTAAAAGAAAAGGGGGGATTG
GGGGGTACAGTGCAGGGGAAAGAATAGTAGACATAATAGCAACAGACATACAAACTAAAGAATTACAAAA
ACAAATTACAAAAATTCAAAATTTTCGGGTTTATTACAGGGACAGCAGAGATCCACTTTGGCGCCGGCTC
GAGGGGG
Features (pLannotate 1.2.2; 29 found; start..end, strand, type, name):
     14..80      +  CDS            small t antigen (fragment): SV40 (simian virus 40) small t antigen
    106..317     +  promoter       EF-1α core promoter: core promoter for human elongation factor EF-1α
    318..1256    +  intron         EF-1α intron A: intron upstream of the start codon of human EF-1α
   1278..1877    +  CDS            PuroR (fragment): puromycin N-acetyltransferase; pac from Streptomyces; confers resistance to puromycin
   1893..2481    +  misc_feature   WPRE: woodchuck hepatitis virus posttranscriptional regulatory element
   2532..2551    +  misc_feature   cPPT/CTS (fragment): central polypurine tract and central termination sequence of HIV-1
   2553..2786    +  LTR            3' LTR (ΔU3): self-inactivating 3' long terminal repeat (LTR) from HIV-1
   2864..2985    +  polyA_signal   SV40 poly(A) signal: SV40 polyadenylation signal
   3025..3160    +  rep_origin     SV40 ori: SV40 origin of replication
   3181..3199    -  promoter       T7 promoter: promoter for bacteriophage T7 RNA polymerase
   3207..3362    +  CDS            lacZα (fragment): LacZα fragment of β-galactosidase; lacZ fragment
   3367..3795    +  rep_origin     f1 ori (sequence partly withheld): f1 bacteriophage origin of replication; arrow indicates direction of (+) strand synthesis
   3848..3952    +  promoter       AmpR promoter: bla
   3953..4813    +  CDS            AmpR: β-lactamase; bla; confers resistance to ampicillin, carbenicillin, and related antibiotics
   4984..5572    +  rep_origin     ori: high-copy-number ColE1/pMB1/pBR322/pUC origin of replication
   5755..5847    +  CDS            lacI (fragment): lac repressor; lacI; The lac repressor binds to the lac operator to inhibit transcription in E. coli. This inhibition can be relieved by adding lactose or isopropyl-β-D-thiogalactopyranoside (IPTG).
   5860..5881    +  protein_bind   CAP binding site: CAP binding activates transcription in the presence of cAMP. E. coli catabolite activator protein
   5896..5926    +  promoter       lac promoter: promoter for the E. coli lac operon
   5934..5950    +  protein_bind   lac operator: The lac repressor binds to the lac operator to inhibit transcription in E. coli. This inhibition can be relieved by adding lactose or isopropyl-β-D-thiogalactopyranoside (IPTG). lac repressor encoded by lacI
   5995..6013    +  promoter       T3 promoter: promoter for bacteriophage T3 RNA polymerase
   6041..6267    +  promoter       RSV promoter: Rous sarcoma virus enhancer/promoter
   6268..6448    +  LTR            5' LTR (truncated): truncated 5' long terminal repeat (LTR) from HIV-1
   6495..6620    +  misc_feature   HIV-1 Ψ: packaging signal of human immunodeficiency virus type 1
   6604..6967    +  CDS            HIV-1 gag (fragment): gag protein from human immunodeficiency virus 1; gag
   7113..7346    +  misc_feature   RRE: The Rev response element (RRE) of HIV-1 allows for Rev-dependent mRNA export from the nucleus to the cytoplasm.
   7723..7749    +  CDS            Rev (fragment): human immunodeficiency virus 1 (HIV-1) Rev protein; rev; enhances nuclear export of unspliced and incompletely spliced viral mRNAs
   7753..7993    +  promoter       U6 promoter: RNA polymerase III promoter for human U6 snRNA
   8023..8098    +  misc_RNA       gRNA scaffold: guide RNA scaffold for the Streptococcus pyogenes CRISPR/Cas9 system
   8154..8271    +  misc_feature   cPPT/CTS: central polypurine tract and central termination sequence of HIV-1
