[The description below was written by a language model from this plasmid's Addgene catalogue record and pLannotate feature annotations shown in this document.]
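Description:
TRIB3 gRNA (BRDN0001146247) is a third-generation lentiviral CRISPR guide plasmid built on the lentiGuide-Puro backbone and designed to target human TRIB3 (also known as TRB3, NIPK, SKIP3 and SINK). It is one clone from a human kinome guide collection, and the guide was designed against several TRIB3 transcript variants. In bacteria the plasmid replicates from a high-copy ColE1/pUC-type origin and is selected with ampicillin through the β-lactamase gene. An f1 origin, an SV40 origin and remnants of the lac region, along with T7 and T3 promoters, are also annotated in the backbone.

The lentiviral transfer cassette starts with an RSV promoter fused to a truncated HIV-1 5' LTR, which allows Tat-independent production of genomic RNA. This is followed by the Ψ packaging signal with a partial gag sequence, the Rev response element for Rev-dependent nuclear export, and a cPPT/CTS element. It ends in a self-inactivating ΔU3 3' LTR followed by an SV40 polyadenylation signal. Within this unit, a human U6 RNA polymerase III promoter drives the TRIB3-specific spacer joined to the Streptococcus pyogenes Cas9 guide RNA scaffold. A separate EF-1α promoter with its intron A expresses puromycin N-acetyltransferase for selection of transduced mammalian cells, with a WPRE downstream to enhance transcript expression.

The plasmid does not encode Cas9. It is meant to be used with a separate Cas9 lentivector or in cell lines that already express Cas9, where the guide directs cleavage at TRIB3, typically for gene knockout studies.
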