Addgene plasmid #77202: TRIB3 gRNA (BRDN0001146247)
Purpose: 3rd generation lentiviral gRNA plasmid targeting human TRIB3
Depositing lab: John Doench & David Root. Depositing organization: Broad Institute. Publication: Optimized sgRNA design to maximize activity and minimize off-target effects of CRISPR-Cas9. Doench JG, Fusi N, Sullender M, Hegde M, Vaimberg EW, Donovan KF, Smith I, Tothova Z, Wilen C, Orchard R, Virgin HW, Listgarten J, Root DE. Nat Biotechnol. 2016 Jan 18. doi: 10.1038/nbt.3437. PubMed 26780180.
Backbone
  Vector backbone: lentiGuide-Puro
  Backbone manufacturer: Zhang Lab (Addgene plasmid # 52963)
  Vector type: Mammalian Expression, Lentiviral, CRISPR
  Selectable markers: Puromycin
Growth in bacteria
  Bacterial resistance: Ampicillin, 100 μg/mL
  Growth temperature: 37°C
  Growth strain: DH5alpha
  Copy number: High Copy
Gene/Insert
  Gene/Insert name: TRIB3 (alt names: TRIB3; NM_001301188.1)
  gRNA/shRNA sequence: CTGGTGACAGTGCGCCAGGG
  Species: H. sapiens (human)
  Entrez Gene: TRIB3 (a.k.a. C20orf97, NIPK, SINK, SKIP3, TRB3)
  Promoter: hU6
  Cloning method: Unknown
  Sequencing primers: 5′ U6-F; 3′ pS2-R
Terms and licenses: Academic/Nonprofit Terms; Industry Terms: Not Available to Industry
Depositor comments: The gRNA was designed to target the following Genbank reference sequence(s): NM_001301188.1,NM_001301190.1,NM_001301193.1,NM_001301196.1,NM_001301201.1,NM_021158.4. Note that this plasmid does NOT contain Cas9. It should be used in conjunction with lentiCas9-Blast (Addgene #52962) or otherwise with cell lines already expressing Cas9. Browse the full kinome gRNA library at http://www.addgene.org/pooled-library/broadgpp-human-kinome/ or visit http://www.broadinstitute.org/rnai/public/ for detailed protocols and information.
How to cite: TRIB3 gRNA (BRDN0001146247) was a gift from John Doench & David Root (Addgene plasmid # 77202 ; http://n2t.net/addgene:77202 ; RRID:Addgene_77202)
