>Addgene plasmid #77202 | TRIB3 gRNA (BRDN0001146247) | depositor partial sequence | sequence record 144662 | Target Sequence
CTGGTGACAGTGCGCCAGGG
