>Addgene plasmid #77202 | TRIB3 gRNA (BRDN0001146247) | addgene partial sequence | sequence record 187307 | hU6-F
AAAGTAATAATTTCTTGGGTAGTTTGCAGTTTTAAAATTATGTTTTAAAATGGACTATCATATGCTTACC
GTAACTTGAAAGTATTTCGATTTCTTGGCTTTATATATCTTGTGGAAAGGACGAAACACCGCTGGTGACA
GTGCGCCAGGGGTTTTAGAGCTAGAAATAGCAAGTTAAAATAAGGCTAGTCCGTTATCAACTTGAAAAAG
TGGCACCGAGTCGGTGCTTTTTTAAGCTTGGCGTAACTAGATCTTGAGACAAATGGCAGTATTCATCCAC
AATTTTAAAAGAAAAGGGGGGATTGGGGGGTACAGTGCAGGGGAAAGAATAGTAGACATAATAGCAACAG
ACATACAAACTAAAGAATTACAAAAACAAATTACAAAAATTCAAAATTTTCGGGTTTATTACAGGGACAG
CAGAGATCCACTTTGGCGCCGGCTCGAGGGGGCCCGGGTGCAAAGATGGATAAAGTTTTAAACAGAGAGG
AATCTTTGCAGCTAATGGACCTTCTAGGTCTTGAAAGGAGTGGGAATTGGCTCCGGTGCCCGTCAGTGGG
CAGAGCGCAC
